>Addgene plasmid #215193 | Hv_HPT:pSAPK10:Gus_introns | addgene full sequence | sequence record 468569 | Addgene NGS Result
GAGGGACACGAAGTGATCCGTTTAAACTATCAGTGTTTGACAGGATATATTGGCGGGTAAACCTAAGAGA
AAAGAGCGTTTATTAGAATAATCGGATATTTAAAAGGGCGTGAAAAGGTTTATCCGTTCGTCCATTTGTA
TGTGCCAGCCGCCTTTGCGACGCTCACCGGGCTGGTTGCCCTCGCCGCTGGGCTGGCGGCCGTCTATGGC
CCTGCAAACGCGCCAGAAACGCCGTCGAAGCCGTGTGCGAGACACCGCGGCCGCCGGCGTTGTGGATACC
TCGCGGAAAACTTGGCCCTCACTGACAGATGAGGGGCGGACGTTGACACTTGAGGGGCCGACTCACCCGG
CGCGGCGTTGACAGATGAGGGGCAGGCTCGATTTCGGCCGGCGACGTGGAGCTGGCCAGCCTCGCAAATC
GGCGAAAACGCCTGATTTTACGCGAGTTTCCCACAGATGATGTGGACAAGCCTGGGGATAAGTGCCCTGC
GGTATTGACACTTGAGGGGCGCGACTACTGACAGATGAGGGGCGCGATCCTTGACACTTGAGGGGCAGAG
TGCTGACAGATGAGGGGCGCACCTATTGACATTTGAGGGGCTGTCCACAGGCAGAAAATCCAGCATTTGC
AAGGGTTTCCGCCCGTTTTTCGGCCACCGCTAACCTGTCTTTTAACCTGCTTTTAAACCAATATTTATAA
ACCTTGTTTTTAACCAGGGCTGCGCCCTGTGCGCGTGACCGCGCACGCCGAAGGGGGGTGCCCCCCCTTC
TCGAACCCTCCCGGCCCGCTAACGCGGGCCTCCCATCCCCCCAGGGGCTGCGCCCCTCGGCCGCGAACGG
CCTCACCCCAAAAATGGCAGCGCTGGCCAATTCCCGAGGCACGAACCCAGTGGACATAAGCCTGTTCGGT
TCGTAAGCTGTAATGCAAGTAGCGTATGCGCTCACGCAACTGGTCCAGAACCTTGACCGAACGCAGCGGT
GGTAACGGCGCAGTGGCGGTTTTCATGGCTTGTTATGACTGTTTTTTTGGGGTACAGTCTATGCCTCGGG
CATCCAAGCAGCAAGCGCGTTACGCCGTGGGTCGATGTTTGATGTTATGGAGCAGCAACGATGTTACGCA
GCAGGGCAGTCGCCCTAAAACAAAGTTAAACATCATGGGGGAAGCGGTGATCGCCGAAGTATCGACTCAA
CTATCAGAGGTAGTTGGCGTCATCGAGCGCCATCTCGAACCGACGTTGCTGGCCGTACATTTGTACGGCT
CCGCAGTGGATGGCGGCCTGAAGCCACACAGCGATATTGATTTGCTGGTTACGGTGACCGTAAGGCTTGA
TGAAACAACGCGGCGAGCTTTGATCAACGACCTTTTGGAAACTTCGGCTTCCCCTGGAGAGAGCGAGATT
CTCCGCGCTGTAGAAGTCACCATTGTTGTGCACGACGACATCATTCCGTGGCGTTATCCAGCTAAGCGCG
AACTGCAATTTGGAGAATGGCAGCGCAATGACATTCTTGCAGGTATCTTCGAGCCAGCCACGATCGACAT
TGATCTGGCTATCTTGCTGACAAAAGCAAGAGAACATAGCGTTGCCTTGGTAGGTCCAGCGGCGGAGGAA
CTCTTTGATCCGGTTCCTGAACAGGATCTATTTGAGGCGCTAAATGAAACCTTAACGCTATGGAACTCGC
CGCCCGACTGGGCTGGCGATGAGCGAAATGTAGTGCTTACGTTGTCCCGCATTTGGTACAGCGCAGTAAC
CGGCAAAATCGCGCCGAAGGATGTCGCTGCCGACTGGGCAATGGAGCGCCTGCCGGCCCAGTATCAGCCC
GTCATACTTGAAGCTAGACAGGCTTATCTTGGACAAGAAGAAGATCGCTTGGCCTCGCGCGCAGATCAGT
TGGAAGAATTTGTCCATTACGTGAAAGGCGAGATCACCAAGGTAGTCGGCAAATAATGTCTAGCTAGAAA
TTCGTTCAAGCCGACGCCGCTTCGCGGCGCGGCTTAACTCAAGCGTTAGATGCACTAAGCACATAATTGC
TCACAGCCAAACTATCAGGTCAAGTCTGCTTTTATTATTTTTAAGCGTGCATAATAAGCCCTACACAAAT
TGGGAGATATATCATGCTGTCAGACCAAGTTTACTCATATATACTTTAGATTGATTTAAAACTTCATTTT
TAATTTAAAAGGATCTAGGTGAAGATCCTTTTTGATAATCTCATGACCAAAATCCCTTAACGTGAGTTTT
CGTTCCACTGAGCGTCAGACCCCGTAGAAAAGATCAAAGGATCTTCTTGAGATCCTTTTTTTCTGCGCGT
AATCTGCTGCTTGCAAACAAAAAAACCACCGCTACCAGCGGTGGTTTGTTTGCCGGATCAAGAGCTACCA
ACTCTTTTTCCGAAGGTAACTGGCTTCAGCAGAGCGCAGATACCAAATACTGTTCTTCTAGTGTAGCCGT
AGTTAGGCCACCACTTCAAGAACTCTGTAGCACCGCCTACATACCTCGCTCTGCTAATCCTGTTACCAGT
GGCTGCTGCCAGTGGCGATAAGTCGTGTCTTACCGGGTTGGACTCAAGACGATAGTTACCGGATAAGGCG
CAGCGGTCGGGCTGAACGGGGGGTTCGTGCACACAGCCCAGCTTGGAGCGAACGACCTACACCGAACTGA
GATACCTACAGCGTGAGCTATGAGAAAGCGCCACGCTTCCCGAAGGGAGAAAGGCGGACAGGTATCCGGT
AAGCGGCAGGGTCGGAACAGGAGAGCGCACGAGGGAGCTTCCAGGGGGAAACGCCTGGTATCTTTATAGT
CCTGTCGGGTTTCGCCACCTCTGACTTGAGCGTCGATTTTTGTGATGCTCGTCAGGGGGGCGGAGCCTAT
GGAAAAACGCCAGCAACGCGGCCTTTTTACGGTTCCTGGCAGATCCTAGATGTGGCGCAACGATGCCGGC
GACAAGCAGGAGCGCACCGACTTCTTCCGCATCAAGTGTTTTGGCTCTCAGGCCGAGGCCCACGGCAAGT
ATTTGGGCAAGGGGTCGCTGGTATTCGTGCAGGGCAAGATTCGGAATACCAAGTACGAGAAGGACGGCCA
GACGGTCTACGGGACCGACTTCATTGCCGATAAGGTGGATTATCTGGACACCAAGGCACCAGGCGGGTCA
AATCAGGAATAAGGGCACATTGCCCCGGCGTGAGTCGGGGCAATCCCGCAAGGAGGGTGAATGAATCGGA
CGTTTGACCGGAAGGCATACAGGCAAGAACTGATCGACGCGGGGTTTTCCGCCGAGGATGCCGAAACCAT
CGCAAGCCGCACCGTCATGCGTGCGCCCCGCGAAACCTTCCAGTCCGTCGGCTCGATGGTCCAGCAAGCT
ACGGCCAAGATCGAGCGCGACAGCGTGCAACTGGCTCCCCCTGCCCTGCCCGCGCCATCGGCCGCCGTGG
AGCGTTCGCGTCGTCTTGAACAGGAGGCGGCAGGTTTGGCGAAGTCGATGACCATCGACACGCGAGGAAC
TATGACGACCAAGAAGCGAAAAACCGCCGGCGAGGACCTGGCAAAACAGGTCAGCGAGGCCAAGCAGGCC
GCGTTGCTGAAACACACGAAGCAGCAGATCAAGGAAATGCAGCTTTCCTTGTTCGATATTGCGCCGTGGC
CGGACACGATGCGAGCGATGCCAAACGACACGGCCCGCTCTGCCCTGTTCACCACGCGCAACAAGAAAAT
CCCGCGCGAGGCGCTGCAAAACAAGGTCATTTTCCACGTCAACAAGGACGTGAAGATCACCTACACCGGC
GTCGAGCTGCGGGCCGACGATGACGAACTGGTGTGGCAGCAGGTGTTGGAGTACGCGAAGCGCACCCCTA
TCGGCGAGCCGATCACCTTCACGTTCTACGAGCTTTGCCAGGACCTGGGCTGGTCGATCAATGGCCGGTA
TTACACGAAGGCCGAGGAATGCCTGTCGCGCCTACAGGCGACGGCGATGGGCTTCACGTCCGACCGCGTT
GGGCACCTGGAATCGGTGTCGCTGCTGCACCGCTTCCGCGTCCTGGACCGTGGCAAGAAAACGTCCCGTT
GCCAGGTCCTGATCGACGAGGAAATCGTCGTGCTGTTTGCTGGCGACCACTACACGAAATTCATATGGGA
GAAGTACCGCAAGCTGTCGCCGACGGCCCGACGGATGTTCGACTATTTCAGCTCGCACCGGGAGCCGTAC
CCGCTCAAGCTGGAAACCTTCCGCCTCATGTGCGGATCGGATTCCACCCGCGTGAAGAAGTGGCGCGAGC
AGGTCGGCGAAGCCTGCGAAGAGTTGCGAGGCAGCGGCCTGGTGGAACACGCCTGGGTCAATGATGACCT
GGTGCATTGCAAACGCTAGGGCCTTGTGGGGTCAGTTCCGGCTGGGGGTTCAGCAGCCCCTGCTCGGATC
TGTTGGACCGGACAGTAGTCATGGTTGATGGGCTGCCTGTATCGAGTGGTGATTTTGTGCCGAGCTGCCG
GTCGGGGAGCTGTTGGCTGGCTGGTGGCAGGATATATTGTGGTGTAAACAAATTGACGCTTAGACAACTT
AATAACACATTGCGGACGTTTTTAATGTACTGGGGTTGAACACTCTGTGGGTCTCATGCCGAATTCGGAT
CCGGAGGAATTCCAATCCCACAAAAATCTGAGCTTAACAGCACAGTTGCTCCTCTCAGAGCAGAATCGGG
TATTCAACACCCTCATATCAACTACTACGTTGTGTATAACGGTCCACATGCCGGTATATACGATGACTGG
GGTTGTACAAAGGCGGCAACAAACGGCGTTCCCGGAGTTGCACACAAGAAATTTGCCACTATTACAGAGG
CAAGAGCAGCAGCTGACGCGTACACAACAAGTCAGCAAACAGACAGGTTGAACTTCATCCCCAAAGGAGA
AGCTCAACTCAAGCCCAAGAGCTTTGCTAAGGCCCTAACAAGCCCACCAAAGCAAAAAGCCCACTGGCTC
ACGCTAGGAACCAAAAGGCCCAGCAGTGATCCAGCCCCAAAAGAGATCTCCTTTGCCCCGGAGATTACAA
TGGACGATTTCCTCTATCTTTACGATCTAGGAAGGAAGTTCGAAGGTGAAGGTGACGACACTATGTTCAC
CACTGATAATGAGAAGGTTAGCCTCTTCAATTTCAGAAAGAATGCTGACCCACAGATGGTTAGAGAGGCC
TACGCAGCAAGTCTCATCAAGACGATCTACCCGAGTAACAATCTCCAGGAGATCAAATACCTTCCCAAGA
AGGTTAAAGATGCAGTCAAAAGATTCAGGACTAATTGCATCAAGAACACAGAGAAAGACATATTTCTCAA
GATCAGAAGTACTATTCCAGTATGGACGATTCAAGGCTTGCTTCATAAACCAAGGCAAGTAATAGAGATT
GGAGTCTCTAAAAAGGTAGTTCCTACTGAATCTAAGGCCATGCATGGAGTCTAAGATTCAAATCGAGGAT
CTAACAGAACTCGCCGTCAAGACTGGCGAACAGTTCATACAGAGTCTTTTACGACTCAATGACAAGAAGA
AAATCTTCGTCAACATGGTGGAGCACGACACTCTGGTCTACTCCAAAAATGTCAAAGATACAGTCTCAGA
AGATCAAAGGGCTATTGAGACTTTTCAACAAAGGATAATTTCGGGAAACCTCCTCGGATTCCATTGCCCA
GCTATCTGTCACTTCATCGAAAGGACAGTAGAAAAGGAAGGTGGCTCCTACAAATGCCATCATTGCGATA
AAGGAAAGGCTATCATTCAAGATCTCTCTGCCGACAGTGGTCCCAAAGATGGACCCCCACCCACGAGGAG
CATCGTGGAAAAAGAAGAGGTTCCAACCACGTCTACAAAGCAAGTGGATTGATGTGACATCTCCACTGAC
GTAAGGGATGACGCACAATCCCACTATCCTTCGCAAGACCCTTCCTCTATATAAGGAAGTTCATTTCATT
TGGAGAGGACACGCTCGAGTATAAGAGCTCATTTTTACAACAATTACCAACAACAACAAACAACAAACAA
CATTACAATTACATTTACAATTATCGATACAATGAAAAAGCCTGAACTCACCGCGACGTCTGTCGAGAAG
TTTCTGATCGAAAAGTTCGACAGCGTCTCCGACCTGATGCAGCTCTCGGAGGGCGAAGAATCTCGTGCTT
TCAGCTTCGATGTAGGAGGGCGTGGATATGTCCTGCGGGTAAATAGCTGCGCCGATGGTTTCTACAAAGA
TCGTTATGTTTATCGGCACTTTGCATCGGCCGCGCTCCCGATTCCGGAAGTGCTTGACATTGGGGAATTC
AGCGAGAGCCTGACCTATTGCATCTCCCGCCGTGCACAGGGTGTCACGTTGCAAGACCTGCCTGAAACCG
AACTGCCCGCTGTTCTGCAGGTAAATTTCTAGTTTTTCTCCTTCATTTTCTTGGTTAGGACCCTTTTCTC
TTTTTATTTTTTTGAGCTTTGATCTTTCTTTAAACTGATCTATTTTTTAATTGATTGGTTATGGTGTAAA
TATTACATAGCTTTAACTGATAATCTGATTACTTTATTTCGTGTGTCTATGATGATGATGATAACTGCAG
CCGGTCGCGGAGGCCATGGATGCGATCGCTGCGGCCGATCTTAGCCAGACGAGCGGGTTCGGCCCATTCG
GACCGCAAGGAATCGGTCAATACACTACATGGCGTGATTTCATATGCGCGATTGCTGATCCCCATGTGTA
TCACTGGCAAACTGTGATGGACGACACCGTCAGTGCGTCCGTCGCGCAGGCTCTCGATGAGCTGATGCTT
TGGGCCGAGGACTGCCCCGAAGTCCGGCACCTCGTGCACGCGGATTTCGGCTCCAACAATGTCCTGACGG
ACAATGGCCGCATAACAGCGGTCATTGACTGGAGCGAGGCGATGTTCGGGGATTCCCAATACGAGGTCGC
CAACATCTTCTTCTGGAGGCCGTGGTTGGCTTGTATGGAGCAGCAGACGCGCTACTTCGAGCGGAGGCAT
CCGGAGCTTGCAGGATCGCCGCGGCTCCGGGCGTATATGCTCCGCATTGGTCTTGACCAACTCTATCAGA
GCTTGGTTGACGGCAATTTCGATGATGCAGCTTGGGCGCAGGGTCGATGCGACGCAATCGTCCGATCCGG
AGCCGGGACTGTCGGGCGTACACAAATCGCCCGCAGAAGCGCGGCCGTCTGGACCGATGGCTGTGTAGAA
GTACTCGCCGATAGTGGAAACCGACGCCCCAGCACTCGTCCGAGGGCAAAGGAATAGGCTTCTCTAGCTA
GAGTCGATCGACAAGCTCGAGTTTCTCCATAATAATGTGTGAGTAGTTCCCAGATAAGGGAATTAGGGTT
CCTATAGGGTTTCGCTCATGTGTTGAGCATATAAGAAACCCTTAGTATGTATTTGTATTTGTAAAATACT
TCTATCAATAAAATTTCTAATTCCTAAAACCAAAATCCAGTACTAAAATCCAGATCGCTGCAAGAATTCA
AGCTTGGAGCAGGGCTCTTTTGCAACAAAGGACTTCTGAAGGCATTTAAGAGGAATTCAATCATATAAAA
AGTTTTCCTATATAGTCAATTGGATCATAGGAATAGCATTCTAAAGAAATTAAATCTGTAGACTTTAAGG
TGTCAGGACACTTCAATTTATTTTTCTGTTTGTGCGTTTTGAGAATCATACACTTGGAGCATCCGAGGAG
CTCATCCAAAATTGATATTTCATATACCTTTATAGATGGCCATAAAAAAGATAGCTCCTTCGTATCCCTT
CTCAATCCAATAGGTCATCCATATCATATTCTTTTATATTTTAGTAATATTTTTCAACTAACCTTATATT
TATATTATTTGTATATTTATATTATTTTTAGGGGCTATATTTTGAATGACTATTAATGATGTTATTTATC
GTGATAATATTTTGAAATAAGTAAATTATAATGGATATAATTTTAATTGGTAGTTTTTTAATTGATATAG
TTGCATTGAGTGAGCATTTTTTTTTTCAATTTGATGTGTTCAATTGCTAGCTTTCCAACGGCTGTCGGTG
AGTTCACCTATCGAGAAAAATCATAGCAACTTAAATAAAATAAAGATAAAAGCAGAAAAAAATATAGTAA
CATAAATCTACTTTATTCCTCGTTTTCTCTTTTTTTTTTCTCTCTGCTCTTCTCTAATCTTCTATACTCT
TCTCTAATTCTTTTATTCTCTTTTATTACAGGTCCGGATGCACGGCAGCGGGCGGCGGGTAGGCGGAGGA
GGCATGCGACAACGTTGGGTGTAGGCGGCTGCTGCCGGTGGCGCTCTCCAACCAGATTCGGTATGGCTCT
CCCTCTCTATCCTCACTCCACGGCTACACCCTCTCTCTCCACCCTCAGGCGACGACGATGATGGAGGAGA
GCGGAACTCTGGATGGGGACGGAAGCTTGATTCGTTGTGATATGGCGTGGGGAGAGAGACATGCTATATT
TGCCTTTTCTCTTCTCGTTTTGGCGCATGCGCTACTTTTGGAGGAGCGATGGCGTATTTGCTAGAGGCCA
GTTTTACGCTCCTATGCCCAAATTTCGGATGCCAGCAGATGCTCTTATCTCGTACAAACATAGGACCTAC
CAATCCCACAAGTTAACCGGAAGTTATATGCATGCTGCAAATAGACATGATACTTACCTTGATATTTAAA
TTTTTAGATTGTAGAAAGAATTATTATAATATTAATTATAATCTATAAACACCCCTCTGCAAAGGAAACC
GACCTACTTAATTGCCTCCTGCCAAAATGACCCTTTATAGGGGCTCCATCACATTCTCAGCACAGCCGAC
AAGTCGATCCTCGCCGTCCAACTCGCCCAATAAACCGGTCTATCACCGTCCGATCCTTACCGACCTGAAT
GAACCCCACGCGCGTGCGCTTTTTTGACCGGTCGCCTCCGTCGATATTTTCCCGCGCCCACGAGCAGCCC
AAGGTCCCATCTACCCACTGAAACGTGGGCCCCACATGCGGCAACTTCCACCGACCTGTGGGACCCATGT
GGCAGTGTCGTTACGTAGGCGGCAACCCCCCCACGTCACCCCCGCCTCCTCGTCATCTTCCCCACTGGAT
AGTTCTTCGCCTCGCTGCTGCAGAGGAGAGGATTGAAGATAAAAAAAAAATAAACGGCGAGACGCAGAGA
GGATGAGATAATAACAATAATTAATGAATTATAATTGATTTTTATATGTAGGATAAATAATAATAAATGA
GGGGGAAAAAGCGGCAAGCGAGGTGGGGAGAAAGGGCGAGGAGATCACGAGGAGGGGTTGCTCCGCCGCC
CAATCCCCAACCAAACCGAATCCATCCGCCTACTAGCTTCTTGCTGCTGGAGACGAGACGAAGTGGTAGT
GGAGCTACACCTAAAAGGGGAGGAGGAGGAGGAGCGAGAGCTTCATTCACGGGAGGTTGCCGTGCCGGGC
GCGCGCGGGTGATTGATTTCGCCGGCGGCGAGGGGAGGGAGGGAGGCAAAAGAGAATGGGTCAGTCCCTT
ATGTTACGTCCTGTAGAAACCCCAACCCGTGAAATCAAAAAACTCGACGGCCTGTGGGCATTCAGTCTGG
ATCGCGAAAACTGTGGAATTGATCAGCGTTGGTGGGAAAGCGCGTTACAAGAAAGCCGGGCAATTGCTGT
GCCAGGCAGTTTTAACGATCAGTTCGCCGATGCAGATATTCGTAATTATGCGGGCAACGTCTGGTATCAG
CGCGAAGTCTTTATACCGAAAGGTAAGTCTTACTCTCTCTTTTTTGGTCTGTATTTTTAATTTTTTGAAG
TATACTATTTGTACTGACGCTAATAATCTTTTTTCAGGTTGGGCAGGCCAGCGTATCGTGCTGCGTTTCG
ATGCGGTCACTCATTACGGCAAAGTGTGGGTCAATAATCAGGAAGTGATGGAGCATCAGGGCGGCTATAC
GCCATTTGAAGCCGATGTCACGCCGTATGTTATTGCCGGGAAAAGTGTACGTATCACCGTTTGTGTGAAC
AACGAACTGAACTGGCAGACTATCCCGCCGGGAATGGTGATTACCGACGAAAACGGCAAGAAAAAGCAGT
CTTACTTCCATGATTTCTTTAACTATGCCGGAATCCATCGCAGCGTAATGCTCTACACCACGCCGAACAC
CTGGGTGGACGATATCACCGTGGTGACGCATGTCGCGCAAGACTGTAACCACGCGTCTGTTGACTGGCAG
GTACTTCATGCTTCAACGTGTAACTTAAGAGATACTGTGTGAAATTTTATATTTCCATACATTTGCTTGA
CCTTTGCTTTTTGTCAATTTTTTTCCCCTTACAGGTGGTGGCCAATGGTGATGTCAGCGTTGAACTGCGT
GATGCGGATCAACAGGTGGTTGCAACTGGACAAGGCACTAGCGGGACTTTGCAAGTGGTGAATCCGCACC
TCTGGCAACCGGGTGAAGGTTATCTCTATGAACTGTGCGTCACAGCCAAAAGCCAGACAGAGTGTGATAT
CTACCCGCTTCGCGTCGGCATCCGGTCAGTGGCAGTGAAGGGCGAACAGTTCCTGATTAACCACAAACCG
TTCTACTTTACTGGCTTTGGTCGTCATGAAGATGCGGACTTGCGTGGCAAAGGATTCGATAACGTGCTGA
TGGTGCACGACCACGCATTAATGGACTGGATTGGGGCCAACTCCTACCGTACCTCGCATTACCCTTACGC
TGAAGAGATGCTCGACTGGGCAGATGAACATGGCATCGTGGTGATTGATGAAACTGCTGCTGTCGGCTTT
AACCTCTCTTTAGGCATTGGTTTCGAAGCGGGCAACAAGCCGAAAGAACTGTACAGCGAAGAGGCAGTCA
ACGGGGAAACTCAGCAAGCGCACTTACAGGCGATTAAAGAGCTGATAGCGCGTGACAAAAACCACCCAAG
CGTGGTGATGTGGAGTATTGCCAACGAACCGGATACCCGTCCGCAAGGTGCACGGGAATATTTCGCGCCA
CTGGCGGAAGCAACGCGTAAACTCGACCCGACGCGTCCGATCACCTGCGTCAATGTAATGTTCTGCGACG
CTCACACCGATACCATCAGCGATCTCTTTGATGTGCTGTGCCTGAACCGTTATTACGGATGGTATGTCCA
AAGCGGCGATTTGGAAACGGCAGAGAAGGTACTGGAAAAAGAACTTCTGGCCTGGCAGGAGAAACTGCAT
CAGCCGATTATCATCACCGAATACGGCGTGGATACGTTAGCCGGGCTGCACTCAATGTACACCGACATGT
GGAGTGAAGAGTATCAGTGTGCATGGCTGGATATGTATCACCGCGTCTTTGATCGCGTCAGCGCCGTCGT
CGGTGAACAGGTATGGAATTTCGCCGATTTTGCGACCTCGCAAGGCATATTGCGCGTTGGCGGTAACAAG
AAAGGGATCTTCACTCGCGACCGCAAACCGAAGTCGGCGGCTTTTCTGCTGCAAAAACGCTGGACTGGCA
TGAACTTCGGTGAAAAACCGCAGCAGGGAGGCAAACAATGAGCTTGTCAAGCAGATCGTTCAAACATTTG
GCAATAAAGTTTCTTAAGATTGAATCCTGTTGCCGGTCTTGCGATGATTATCATATAATTTCTGTTGAAT
TACGTTAAGCATGTAATAATTAACATGTAATGCATGACGTTATTTATGAGATGGGTTTTTATGATTAGAG
TCCCGCAATTATACATTTAATACGCGATAGAAAACAAAATATAGCGCGCAAACTAGGATAAATTATCGCG
CGCGGTGTCATCTATGTTACTAGATCGACGCTACTAGAGGATGCACATGTGACC
Features (pLannotate 1.2.2; 20 found; start..end, strand, type, name):
     38..62      +  misc_feature   RB T-DNA repeat: right border repeat from nopaline C58 T-DNA
    159..790     +  rep_origin     oriV: incP origin of replication
    893..916     +  promoter       Pc promoter (fragment): intI1 (promoter lies within the coding sequence); class 1 integron promoter
   1092..1148    +  CDS            GmR (fragment): gentamycin acetyltransferase; aacC1; confers resistance to gentamycin
   1159..1946    +  CDS            SmR (fragment): aminoglycoside adenylyltransferase (Murphy, 1985); aadA; confers resistance to spectinomycin and streptomycin
   2287..2875    +  rep_origin     ori: high-copy-number ColE1/pMB1/pBR322/pUC origin of replication
   3211..4356    +  CDS            trfA: TRFA_ECOLX - Experimental evidence at protein level: Swiss-Prot protein existence level 1. Also involved in plasmid copy number control, promoting intermolecular coupling of protein bound iterons at oriV, which inhibits replication initiation. From Escherichia coli.
   4505..4529    +  misc_feature   LB T-DNA repeat: left border repeat from nopaline C58 T-DNA
   4626..5432    +  CDS            IBMP_CAMVB (fragment): Experimental evidence at protein level: Swiss-Prot protein existence level 1. Enhances the ribosomal termination-reinitiation event leading to the translation of major open reading frames on the polycistronic viral RNAs. From Cauliflower mosaic virus (strain Bari 1) (CaMV).
   5616..5961    +  promoter       CaMV 35S promoter: strong constitutive promoter from cauliflower mosaic virus
   5913..5959    +  promoter       minimal CaMV 35S promoter: minimal 35S promoter from cauliflower mosaic virus
   5990..6043    +  misc_feature   TMV Ω: translational enhancer from the tobacco mosaic virus 5'-leader sequence (Gallie et al., 1988)
   6052..6390    +  CDS            HygR (fragment): aminoglycoside phosphotransferase from E. coli; aph(4)-Ia; confers resistance to hygromycin
   6391..6580    +  intron         cat1 intron: castor bean catalase intron, modified
   6575..7267    +  CDS            HygR (fragment): aminoglycoside phosphotransferase from E. coli confers resistance to hygromycin
   7302..7476    +  polyA_signal   CaMV poly(A) signal: cauliflower mosaic virus polyadenylation signal
   9521..9754    +  CDS            GUS (fragment): β-glucuronidase; uidA (or gusA) from E. coli
   9836..10222   +  CDS            GUS (fragment): β-glucuronidase; uidA (or gusA) from E. coli
  10322..11521   +  CDS            GUS (fragment): β-glucuronidase; uidA (or gusA) from E. coli
  11534..11786   +  terminator     NOS terminator: nopaline synthase terminator and poly(A) signal
