[The description below was written by a language model from this plasmid's Addgene catalogue record and pLannotate feature annotations shown in this document.]
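Description:
Hv_HPT:pSAPK10:Gus_introns is an 11.8 kb binary T-DNA plasmid assembled by Golden Gate cloning in the pAGM8031 backbone, built to test a candidate guard cell-specific promoter in barley. The backbone carries a high-copy ColE1/pUC-type origin for propagation in E. coli, together with the broad-host-range incP oriV and its trfA replication initiator, a pairing that normally supports maintenance in Agrobacterium. Bacterial selection is by spectinomycin through an aadA (SmR) gene. A short gentamicin-resistance fragment and an integron promoter fragment next to it appear to be remnants of the backbone. Nopaline-type left and right border repeats define the region transferred into plant cells.

Two transcription units lie between the borders. Next to the left border is the plant selection cassette. It consists of a CaMV 35S promoter (with upstream CaMV sequence annotated as a viral ORF fragment), the TMV Ω translational enhancer, a hygromycin phosphotransferase coding sequence interrupted by a castor bean catalase intron, and the CaMV polyadenylation signal. The intron prevents expression of functional resistance in bacteria while still allowing hygromycin selection of transformed plant tissue.

The reporter unit follows. The feature table leaves an unannotated stretch of roughly 2 kb upstream of GUS, which matches the recorded 2,005 bp OsSAPK10 promoter insert from the rice SnRK2 protein kinase 10 locus. This promoter drives a β-glucuronidase gene split into three annotated segments, consistent with the two introns implied by the construct name, and the unit ends with the NOS terminator. Histochemical GUS staining of transformed barley would then show where the promoter is active, in line with the stated purpose of evaluating guard cell specificity as part of a promoter collection for the stomatal complex.
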