Addgene plasmid #215193: Hv_HPT:pSAPK10:Gus_introns
Purpose: Evaluating guard cell specific promotors in Barley
Depositing lab: Penny Hundleby. Depositing organization: John Innes Centre. Publication: A Promoter Collection for Cell-Targeted Analysis Within the Stomatal Complex. Nguyen TH, Krasauskas J, Nguyen TB, Noureen A, Smedley M, Christie JM, Harwood W, Blatt MR, Hundleby P. Plant Direct. 2025 Feb 12;9(2):e70045. doi: 10.1002/pld3.70045. eCollection 2025 Feb. PubMed 39943924.
Backbone
  Vector backbone: pAGM8031
  Backbone manufacturer: Sylvestre Marillonnet
  Backbone size w/o insert (bp): 5201
  Total vector size (bp): 11814
  Vector type: Synthetic Biology
  Selectable markers: Hygromycin
Growth in bacteria
  Bacterial resistance: Spectinomycin, 50 μg/mL
  Growth temperature: 37°C
  Growth strain: DH5alpha
  Copy number: High Copy
Gene/Insert
  Gene/Insert name: SnRK2 protein kinase10
  Species: Synthetic
  Insert size (bp): 2005
  GenBank ID: Os03g0610900
  Promoter: OsSAPK10
  Cloning method: Golden Gate
  Sequencing primers: 5′ GTGGTGTAAACAAATTGACGC; 3′ GGATAAACCTTTTCACGCCC
Terms and licenses: Academic/Nonprofit Terms; Industry Terms: Not Available to Industry
How to cite: Hv_HPT:pSAPK10:Gus_introns was a gift from Penny Hundleby (Addgene plasmid # 215193 ; http://n2t.net/addgene:215193 ; RRID:Addgene_215193)
